Addgene plasmid #64658: 4RG2
Purpose: Bacterial expression for structure determination; may not be full ORF
Depositing lab: Cheryl Arrowsmith. Depositing organization: University of Toronto.
Backbone
  Vector backbone: pET28-MHL
  Backbone manufacturer: Structural Genomics Consortium (Addgene Plasmid #26096)
  Vector type: Bacterial Expression
Growth in bacteria
  Bacterial resistance: Kanamycin, 50 μg/mL
  Growth temperature: 37°C
  Growth strain: DH5alpha
  Copy number: Low Copy
Gene/Insert
  Gene/Insert name: 53BP1 (alt names: PDB IDs: 4RG2, 6UPT, 6VA5, 8EOM, 8F0W, 8SWJ, 9CKJ; 53BP1:APC056-E04:C32069)
  Species: H. sapiens (human)
  Insert size (bp): 372
  Mutation: See comments
  Entrez Gene: TP53BP1 (a.k.a. 53BP1, TDRD30, p202, p53BP1)
  Promoter: T7
  Tag / fusion protein: 6xHis-TEV (N terminal on backbone); MHHHHHHSSGRENLYFQG (N terminal on backbone)
  Cloning method: Unknown
  Sequencing primers: 5′ T7; 3′ T7 Terminator
Terms and licenses: Academic/Nonprofit Terms; Industry Terms: Not Available to Industry
Depositor comments: For more information, please see: PDB / SGC http://www.thesgc.org/structures/4RG2/ https://www.thesgc.org/structures/6UPT/ https://www.thesgc.org/structures/6VA5/ https://www.rcsb.org/structure/8EOM/ https://www.rcsb.org/structure/8F0W/ https://www.rcsb.org/structure/8SWJ/ https://www.rcsb.org/structure/unreleased/9CKJ/
How to cite: 4RG2 was a gift from Cheryl Arrowsmith (Addgene plasmid # 64658 ; http://n2t.net/addgene:64658 ; RRID:Addgene_64658)
