[The description below was written by a language model from this plasmid's Addgene catalogue record.]
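Description:
4RG2 is a bacterial expression plasmid built on the pET28-MHL backbone from the Structural Genomics Consortium, designed to produce a fragment of human 53BP1 (gene TP53BP1) as recombinant protein for structure determination. It is maintained in E. coli under kanamycin selection and is recorded as low copy; a standard cloning strain is listed for propagation. The record does not include a feature table, so the origin of replication and other backbone elements are not itemised.

The insert is 372 bp, which would encode roughly 120 residues and so represents only a small portion of the large 53BP1 protein, consistent with the depositor's caution that the construct may not contain the full open reading frame. The record does not state which domain or residue range is covered, and the mutation field simply refers to the comments, which in turn point to external structure entries rather than listing any changes. Expression is driven by a T7 promoter, meaning that protein production requires a host supplying T7 RNA polymerase. The T7 promoter and T7 terminator regions also serve as sequencing primer sites flanking the insert.

The backbone contributes an N-terminal hexahistidine tag followed by a TEV protease recognition site. This allows the protein to be captured by immobilised metal affinity chromatography and the tag then cleaved off to leave a near-native product. The plasmid takes its name from one of the deposited structures associated with it, and several further structure entries are linked to the same construct, indicating repeated use of this 53BP1 fragment in structural studies.
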