>Addgene plasmid #64658 | 4RG2 | depositor partial sequence | sequence record 108740 | Insert DNA Sequence
GGAAATAGCTTTGTAGGGCTCCGTGTTGTAGCCAAGTGGTCATCCAATGGCTACTTTTACTCTGGGAAAA
TCACACGAGATGTCGGAGCTGGGAAGTATAAATTGCTCTTTGATGATGGGTACGAATGTGATGTGTTGGG
CAAAGACATTCTGTTATGTGACCCCATCCCGCTGGACACTGAAGTGACGGCCCTCTCGGAGGATGAGTAT
TTCAGTGCAGGAGTGGTGAAAGGACATAGGAAGGAGTCTGGGGAACTGTACTACAGCATTGAAAAAGAAG
GCCAAAGAAAGTGGTATAAGCGAATGGCTGTCATCCTGTCCTTGGAGCAAGGAAACAGACTGAGAGAGCA
GTATGGGCTTGGCCCCTATGAA
