>Addgene plasmid #64658 | 4RG2 | addgene partial sequence | sequence record 109940 | T7 5'-TAATACGACTCACTATAGGG-3'
GAAGGAGATATACCATGCATCATCATCATCATCACAGCAGCGGCAGAGAAAACTTGTATTTCCAGGGCGG
AAATAGCTTTGTAGGGCTCCGTGTTGTAGCCAAGTGGTCATCCAATGGCTACTTTTACTCTGGGAAAATC
ACACGAGATGTCGGAGCTGGGAAGTATAAATTGCTCTTTGATGATGGGTACGAATGTGATGTGTTGGGCA
AAGACATTCTGTTATGTGACCCCATCCCGCTGGACACTGAAGTGACGGCCCTCTCGGAGGATGAGTATTT
CAGTGCAGGAGTGGTGAAAGGACATAGGAAGGAGTCTGGGGAACTGTACTACAGCATTGAAAAAGAAGGC
CAAAGAAAGTGGTATAAGCGAATGGCTGTCATCCTGTCCTTGGAGCAAGGAAACAGACTGAGAGAGCAGT
ATGGGCTTGGCCCCTATGAATGATGACGAAGCTTGCGGCCGCACTCGAGCACCACCACCACCACCACTGA
GATCCGGCTGCTAACAAAGCCCGAAAGGAAGCTGAGTTGGCTGCTGCCACCGCTGAGCAATAACTAGCAT
AACCCCTTGGGGCCTCTAAACGGGTCTTGAGGGGTTTTTTGCTGAAAGGAGGAACTATATCCGGATTGGC
GAATGGG
[97 nt withheld, positions 638-734]
